Addgene plasmid #128078: NaVAe1 FL DeltaCTD pIRES
Purpose: Mammalian cell expression vector for NaVAe1 bacterial sodium channel. Residues 1-241.
Depositing lab: Dan Minor. Depositing organization: University of California, San Francisco (UCSF). Publication: Unfolding of a Temperature-Sensitive Domain Controls Voltage-Gated Channel Activation. Arrigoni C, Rohaim A, Shaya D, Findeisen F, Stein RA, Nurva SR, Mishra S, Mchaourab HS, Minor DL Jr. Cell. 2016 Feb 25;164(5):922-36. doi: 10.1016/j.cell.2016.02.001. PubMed 26919429.
Backbone
  Vector backbone: pIRES
  Vector type: Mammalian Expression
Growth in bacteria
  Bacterial resistance: Kanamycin, 50 μg/mL
  Growth temperature: 37°C
  Growth strain: DH5alpha
  Copy number: High Copy
Gene/Insert
  Gene/Insert name: NaVAe1
  Species: Alkalilimnicola ehrlichii
  GenBank ID: CP000453.1
Terms and licenses: Academic/Nonprofit Terms; Industry Terms: Not Available to Industry
How to cite: NaVAe1 FL DeltaCTD pIRES was a gift from Dan Minor (Addgene plasmid # 128078 ; http://n2t.net/addgene:128078 ; RRID:Addgene_128078)
