[The description below was written by a language model from this plasmid's Addgene catalogue record and pLannotate feature annotations shown in this document.]
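Description:
NaVAe1 FL DeltaCTD pIRES is a mammalian expression plasmid of about 6 kb, built on a pIRES backbone. It encodes a C-terminally truncated form (residues 1-241) of NaVAe1, the bacterial voltage-gated sodium channel from Alkalilimnicola ehrlichii; the name indicates that the cytoplasmic C-terminal domain has been deleted. The annotation software did not label the channel coding sequence itself. There is, however, an unannotated gap of roughly 725 nt between two multiple-cloning-site fragments downstream of the CMV promoter, which matches the expected position and approximate size of a 241-residue open reading frame. No epitope or purification tags are recorded.

Transcription is driven by the human cytomegalovirus immediate early enhancer and promoter. The insert is followed by the encephalomyocarditis virus IRES2 element and an EGFP coding sequence, and the transcript ends at an SV40 polyadenylation signal. This bicistronic arrangement produces the channel and EGFP as separate proteins from a single mRNA, so green fluorescence marks transfected cells without fusing anything to the channel. That is useful for choosing cells for functional recording of channel activity, although the record states the purpose only as mammalian expression of the channel.

In bacteria the plasmid replicates at high copy from a ColE1/pUC-type origin and is selected with kanamycin. The Tn5 NeoR/KanR gene sits behind both a bacterial bla promoter and the SV40 early promoter, with an HSV TK poly(A) signal, so it can also confer G418 resistance in mammalian cells. An f1 origin is present for single-stranded DNA production. The short large T antigen, ble and bGH poly(A) fragments appear to be backbone remnants or partial annotation matches rather than functional elements.
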