Features (pLannotate 1.2.2; 16 found; start..end, strand, type, name):
     61..364     +  enhancer       CMV enhancer: human cytomegalovirus immediate early enhancer
    365..568     +  promoter       CMV promoter: human cytomegalovirus (CMV) immediate early promoter
    591..618     +  misc_feature   MCS (fragment): multiple cloning site
   1345..1381    +  misc_feature   MCS (fragment): multiple cloning site
   1383..1969    +  misc_feature   IRES2: internal ribosome entry site (IRES) of the encephalomyocarditis virus (EMCV)
   1970..2689    +  CDS            EGFP: the original enhanced GFP (Yang et al., 1996) mammalian codon-optimized
   2706..2789    +  CDS            large T antigen (fragment): large T antigen from SV40 (simian virus 40)
   2812..2933    +  polyA_signal   SV40 poly(A) signal: SV40 polyadenylation signal
   2967..3395    -  rep_origin     f1 ori (sequence partly withheld): f1 bacteriophage origin of replication; arrow indicates direction of (+) strand synthesis
   3422..3526    +  promoter       AmpR promoter: bla
   3528..3885    +  promoter       SV40 promoter: SV40 enhancer and early promoter
   3920..4714    +  CDS            NeoR/KanR: aminoglycoside phosphotransferase from Tn5; aph(3')-II (or nptII); confers resistance to neomycin, kanamycin, and G418 (Geneticin®)
   4735..4887    +  CDS            ble (fragment): BLE_KLEPN - Experimental evidence at protein level: Swiss-Prot protein existence level 1. Binding protein with a strong affinity to the bleomycin family of antibiotics. Binds to CL990; an antimitotic-antibiotic compound. From Klebsiella pneumoniae.
   4946..4993    +  polyA_signal   HSV TK poly(A) signal: herpes simplex virus thymidine kinase polyadenylation signal (Cole and Stacy, 1985)
   5084..5100    -  polyA_signal   bGH poly(A) signal (fragment): bovine growth hormone polyadenylation signal
   5322..5910    +  rep_origin     ori: high-copy-number ColE1/pMB1/pBR322/pUC origin of replication
>Addgene plasmid #128078 | NaVAe1 FL DeltaCTD pIRES | addgene full sequence | sequence record 260012 | Addgene NGS Result
TAGTTATTAATAGTAATCAATTACGGGGTCATTAGTTCATAGCCCATATATGGAGTTCCGCGTTACATAA
CTTACGGTAAATGGCCCGCCTGGCTGACCGCCCAACGACCCCCGCCCATTGACGTCAATAATGACGTATG
TTCCCATAGTAACGCCAATAGGGACTTTCCATTGACGTCAATGGGTGGAGTATTTACGGTAAACTGCCCA
CTTGGCAGTACATCAAGTGTATCATATGCCAAGTACGCCCCCTATTGACGTCAATGACGGTAAATGGCCC
GCCTGGCATTATGCCCAGTACATGACCTTATGGGACTTTCCTACTTGGCAGTACATCTACGTATTAGTCA
TCGCTATTACCATGGTGATGCGGTTTTGGCAGTACATCAATGGGCGTGGATAGCGGTTTGACTCACGGGG
ATTTCCAAGTCTCCACCCCATTGACGTCAATGGGAGTTTGTTTTGGCACCAAAATCAACGGGACTTTCCA
AAATGTCGTAACAACTCCGCCCCATTGACGCAAATGGGCGGTAGGCGTGTACGGTGGGAGGTCTATATAA
GCAGAGCTGGTTTAGTGAACCGTCAGATCCGCTAGCGCTACCGGACTCAGATCTCGAGATGAGCGAGCGG
CAACCGGATTTGGTGGGGCATAAAGTACAGCACCCGGAGGATGAGACCCTGCGTGGTCGCCTGGCCTGGT
TTATCGACCGGCCGGGGACGCAGTACTTTATCGTCGGCCTGATCCTGGTCAATGCGATCACCCTCGGGCT
GATGACCTCGCCGGAGGTCACCGCCTACCTGCAGCCCTGGTTGGGCTGGGTGAACACCTTTATCATCGCC
GCCTTCGTGGTGGAGATCTCCCTGCGAATCATCGCCGATGGGCCCCGGTTCGTGCGCAGCGGTTGGAATC
TGTTCGACTTCTCCGTAGTGGCGATCTCTCTGGTGCCGGACTCTGGGGCCTTCTCGGTGCTGCGGGCGCT
GCGCATCCTGAAGGTGTTGCGACTGTTCTCGATGGTCCCGCGCCTGCGCAGGATCGTCGAGGCGTTGCTC
CGCGCCATCCCGGGGATCGCCTGGATCGCCCTGCTGCTGTTGGTGATCTTCTACGTGTTCGCGGTGATGG
GGACGAAGCTCTTTGCCCAGAGCTTCCCGGAGTGGTTCGGCACCCTCGGGGCCAGCATGTACACGCTGTT
CCAGGTGATGACCCTGGAGAGCTGGTCCATGGGCATCGCCCGCCCGGTGATCGAGGCCTACCCCTGGGCC
TGGATCTATTTCGTAAGCTTTATCCTGGTCTCCTCCTTCACGGTGCTGAACCTGTTCATCGGCATCATCA
TCGAGAGCATGTGAGAATTCTGCAGTCGACGGTACCGCGGGCCCGGGATCCGCCCCTCTCCCTCCCCCCC
CCCTAACGTTACTGGCCGAAGCCGCTTGGAATAAGGCCGGTGTGCGTTTGTCTATATGTTATTTTCCACC
ATATTGCCGTCTTTTGGCAATGTGAGGGCCCGGAAACCTGGCCCTGTCTTCTTGACGAGCATTCCTAGGG
GTCTTTCCCCTCTCGCCAAAGGAATGCAAGGTCTGTTGAATGTCGTGAAGGAAGCAGTTCCTCTGGAAGC
TTCTTGAAGACAAACAACGTCTGTAGCGACCCTTTGCAGGCAGCGGAACCCCCCACCTGGCGACAGGTGC
CTCTGCGGCCAAAAGCCACGTGTATAAGATACACCTGCAAAGGCGGCACAACCCCAGTGCCACGTTGTGA
GTTGGATAGTTGTGGAAAGAGTCAAATGGCTCTCCTCAAGCGTATTCAACAAGGGGCTGAAGGATGCCCA
GAAGGTACCCCATTGTATGGGATCTGATCTGGGGCCTCGGTACACATGCTTTACATGTGTTTAGTCGAGG
TTAAAAAAACGTCTAGGCCCCCCGAACCACGGGGACGTGGTTTTCCTTTGAAAAACACGATGATAATATG
GCCACAACCATGGTGAGCAAGGGCGAGGAGCTGTTCACCGGGGTGGTGCCCATCCTGGTCGAGCTGGACG
GCGACGTAAACGGCCACAAGTTCAGCGTGTCCGGCGAGGGCGAGGGCGATGCCACCTACGGCAAGCTGAC
CCTGAAGTTCATCTGCACCACCGGCAAGCTGCCCGTGCCCTGGCCCACCCTCGTGACCACCCTGACCTAC
GGCGTGCAGTGCTTCAGCCGCTACCCCGACCACATGAAGCAGCACGACTTCTTCAAGTCCGCCATGCCCG
AAGGCTACGTCCAGGAGCGCACCATCTTCTTCAAGGACGACGGCAACTACAAGACCCGCGCCGAGGTGAA
GTTCGAGGGCGACACCCTGGTGAACCGCATCGAGCTGAAGGGCATCGACTTCAAGGAGGACGGCAACATC
CTGGGGCACAAGCTGGAGTACAACTACAACAGCCACAACGTCTATATCATGGCCGACAAGCAGAAGAACG
GCATCAAGGTGAACTTCAAGATCCGCCACAACATCGAGGACGGCAGCGTGCAGCTCGCCGACCACTACCA
GCAGAACACCCCCATCGGCGACGGCCCCGTGCTGCTGCCCGACAACCACTACCTGAGCACCCAGTCCGCC
CTGAGCAAAGACCCCAACGAGAAGCGCGATCACATGGTCCTGCTGGAGTTCGTGACCGCCGCCGGGATCA
CTCTCGGCATGGACGAGCTGTACAAGTAAAGCGGCCGCGACTCTAGATCATAATCAGCCATACCACATTT
GTAGAGGTTTTACTTGCTTTAAAAAACCTCCCACACCTCCCCCTGAACCTGAAACATAAAATGAATGCAA
TTGTTGTTGTTAACTTGTTTATTGCAGCTTATAATGGTTACAAATAAAGCAATAGCATCACAAATTTCAC
AAATAAAGCATTTTTTTCACTGCATTCTAGTTGTGGTTTGTCCAAACTCATCAATGTATCTTAAGGCGTA
AATTGTAAGCGTTAATATTTTGTTAAAATTCGCGTTAAATTTTTGTTAAATCAGCTCATTTTTTAACCAA
TAGGCCGAAATCGGCAAAATCCCTTATAAATCAAAAGAATAGACCGAGATAGGGT
[37 nt withheld, positions 3066-3102]
AAAGAACGTGGACTCCAACGTCAAAGG
[49 nt withheld, positions 3130-3178]
T
[91 nt withheld, positions 3180-3270]
G
[124 nt withheld, positions 3272-3395]
CAGGTGGCACTTTTCGGGGAAATGTGCGCGGAACCCCTATTTGTTTATTTTTCTAAATACATTCAAATAT
GTATCCGCTCATGAGACAATAACCCTGATAAATGCTTCAATAATATTGAAAAAGGAAGAGTCCTGAGGCG
GAAAGAACCAGCTGTGGAATGTGTGTCAGTTAGGGTGTGGAAAGTCCCCAGGCTCCCCAGCAGGCAGAAG
TATGCAAAGCATGCATCTCAATTAGTCAGCAACCAGGTGTGGAAAGTCCCCAGGCTCCCCAGCAGGCAGA
AGTATGCAAAGCATGCATCTCAATTAGTCAGCAACCATAGTCCCGCCCCTAACTCCGCCCATCCCGCCCC
TAACTCCGCCCAGTTCCGCCCATTCTCCGCCCCATGGCTGACTAATTTTTTTTATTTATGCAGAGGCCGA
GGCCGCCTCGGCCTCTGAGCTATTCCAGAAGTAGTGAGGAGGCTTTTTTGGAGGCCTAGGCTTTTGCAAA
GATCGATCAAGAGACAGGATGAGGATCGTTTCGCATGATTGAACAAGATGGATTGCACGCAGGTTCTCCG
GCCGCTTGGGTGGAGAGGCTATTCGGCTATGACTGGGCACAACAGACAATCGGCTGCTCTGATGCCGCCG
TGTTCCGGCTGTCAGCGCAGGGGCGCCCGGTTCTTTTTGTCAAGACCGACCTGTCCGGTGCCCTGAATGA
ACTGCAAGACGAGGCAGCGCGGCTATCGTGGCTGGCCACGACGGGCGTTCCTTGCGCAGCTGTGCTCGAC
GTTGTCACTGAAGCGGGAAGGGACTGGCTGCTATTGGGCGAAGTGCCGGGGCAGGATCTCCTGTCATCTC
ACCTTGCTCCTGCCGAGAAAGTATCCATCATGGCTGATGCAATGCGGCGGCTGCATACGCTTGATCCGGC
TACCTGCCCATTCGACCACCAAGCGAAACATCGCATCGAGCGAGCACGTACTCGGATGGAAGCCGGTCTT
GTCGATCAGGATGATCTGGACGAAGAGCATCAGGGGCTCGCGCCAGCCGAACTGTTCGCCAGGCTCAAGG
CGAGCATGCCCGACGGCGAGGATCTCGTCGTGACCCATGGCGATGCCTGCTTGCCGAATATCATGGTGGA
AAATGGCCGCTTTTCTGGATTCATCGACTGTGGCCGGCTGGGTGTGGCGGACCGCTATCAGGACATAGCG
TTGGCTACCCGTGATATTGCTGAAGAGCTTGGCGGCGAATGGGCTGACCGCTTCCTCGTGCTTTACGGTA
TCGCCGCTCCCGATTCGCAGCGCATCGCCTTCTATCGCCTTCTTGACGAGTTCTTCTGAGCGGGACTCTG
GGGTTCGAAATGACCGACCAAGCGACGCCCAACCTGCCATCACGAGATTTCGATTCCACCGCCGCCTTCT
ATGAAAGGTTGGGCTTCGGAATCGTTTTCCGGGACGCCGGCTGGATGATCCTCCAGCGCGGGGATCTCAT
GCTGGAGTTCTTCGCCCACCCTAGGGGGAGGCTAACTGAAACACGGAAGGAGACAATACCGGAAGGAACC
CGCGCTATGACGGCAATAAAAAGACAGAATAAAACGCACGGTGTTGGGTCGTTTGTTCATAAACGCGGGG
TTCGGTCCCAGGGCTGGCACTCTGTCGATACCCCACCGAGACCCCATTGGGGCCAATACGCCCGCGTTTC
TTCCTTTTCCCCACCCCACCCCCCAAGTTCGGGTGAAGGCCCAGGGCTCGCAGCCAACGTCGGGGCGGCA
GGCCCTGCCATAGCCTCAGGTTACTCATATATACTTTAGATTGATTTAAAACTTCATTTTTAATTTAAAA
GGATCTAGGTGAAGATCCTTTTTGATAATCTCATGACCAAAATCCCTTAACGTGAGTTTTCGTTCCACTG
AGCGTCAGACCCCGTAGAAAAGATCAAAGGATCTTCTTGAGATCCTTTTTTTCTGCGCGTAATCTGCTGC
TTGCAAACAAAAAAACCACCGCTACCAGCGGTGGTTTGTTTGCCGGATCAAGAGCTACCAACTCTTTTTC
CGAAGGTAACTGGCTTCAGCAGAGCGCAGATACCAAATACTGTTCTTCTAGTGTAGCCGTAGTTAGGCCA
CCACTTCAAGAACTCTGTAGCACCGCCTACATACCTCGCTCTGCTAATCCTGTTACCAGTGGCTGCTGCC
AGTGGCGATAAGTCGTGTCTTACCGGGTTGGACTCAAGACGATAGTTACCGGATAAGGCGCAGCGGTCGG
GCTGAACGGGGGGTTCGTGCACACAGCCCAGCTTGGAGCGAACGACCTACACCGAACTGAGATACCTACA
GCGTGAGCTATGAGAAAGCGCCACGCTTCCCGAAGGGAGAAAGGCGGACAGGTATCCGGTAAGCGGCAGG
GTCGGAACAGGAGAGCGCACGAGGGAGCTTCCAGGGGGAAACGCCTGGTATCTTTATAGTCCTGTCGGGT
TTCGCCACCTCTGACTTGAGCGTCGATTTTTGTGATGCTCGTCAGGGGGGCGGAGCCTATGGAAAAACGC
CAGCAACGCGGCCTTTTTACGGTTCCTGGCCTTTTGCTGGCCTTTTGCTCACATGTTCTTTCCTGCGTTA
TCCCCTGATTCTGTGGATAACCGTATTACCGCCATGCAT
